>Addgene plasmid #39690 | KHBD00615 | depositor partial sequence | sequence record 50130 | KHBD00615 sequence 1077 bps
ATGTCAAACCTCCAGTTAACTCAGGAAAAACTAGATGCCCTACGCTCCGAATACAGGCCACGCCGGCCGT
GCGCCCTGCTGAAATATCCTCGACCCAAGACAAAGCCGGAGTACCAGGCGATATATCCGTGGTTGCTCCC
GGATGAGACGGATCCGCACTTCGTGTTCTGCGCGGTGTGCGAGTGCAGGCTCAGCTGCAAGAGATCTGAT
CTGGGAAAGCACGAGGGTAGCATTAAGCACTCGGAAAATGCACAAAGAAAATCATTGCCAGCCAAGGCAA
ACAATTCGAGCTTCAATGGATCCAGCTCCGGTGCGATGAAGTGGGAGGATACCGAGGACGAGGAGGGTCT
ACTACAATACGGAACAGATCCCCAAGACGACGAGACAGAAGATGAGGAGGAGGGAGAACTTGACGAAACA
GAGGGCGACTGCGAGGACGATGAGAAGCGGACTCAAGAACTGGAAGCACAAAATGATCTCGAAACGGAGC
CCGTCATTAAGCAGCAGCGCCGCACTTCGGAGACCGACTCACAGAATTCTGGCATGCTGGATTATCTGCC
ACTACACGTGACCATCAACGAGGGGCCTCAAAGTCTTCCGACCACTGTCTCCGCCTATCCCACATCCTCA
GCAACAGCAACAGTAGCTCCGCCATGCAGGATCACCATTAAAAAAGTTCCAGTGCACAGTACTCCACTCA
GTGGGATGTGCCAAGCTCAGGAGATCAATTCCAAGGCCACCATAACGCCTATACACACGACGCCCTCCTA
TGCTGCCCGCCCGCTGCAATCTTATCAACTGCAACCATTGTCACCTATAACGCCACCGCGCGACTCATTG
GAGCTGTTCTTCGACAGCATATGTGCCACCGTCAAGAACTTGCCGCCCAAACTGGCCACCGAGGGTAAGA
TCCGGGTAATGCAGCTCATTGGGGAGCTCGAGTTGCGTGCTCTTTGCGAACAGGAGGCGCTCTCTGAGGT
CGCCGGACTTCCGGATCTCGCGGGAAACTCCAGGTCTGGAGCAGCTGAAGCCTCAGGCAGTGGTCAGCAG
AATGCGACAGTGGCTTCTACCACCAAA
