>Addgene plasmid #39690 | KHBD00615 | addgene partial sequence | sequence record 51981 | M13Rev
CTTTCTTATAATGCCAACTTTGTACAAGAAAGTTGGCAATTTGGTGGTAGAAGCCACTGTCGCATTCTGC
TGACCACTGCCTGAGGCTTCAGCTGCTCCAGACCTGGAGTTTCCCGCGAGATCCGGAAGTCCGGCGACCT
CAGAGAGCGCCTCCTGTTCGCAAAGAGCACGCAACTCGAGCTCCCCAATGAGCTGCATTACCCGGATCTT
ACCCTCGGTGGCCAGTTTGGGCGGCAAGTTCTTGACGGTGGCACATATGCTGTCGAAGAACAGCTCCAAT
GAGTCGCGCGGTGGCGTTATAGGTGACAATGGTTGCAGTTGATAAGATTGCAGCGGGCGGGCAGCATAGG
AGGGCGTCGTGTGTATAGGCGTTATGGTGGCCTTGGAATTGATCTCCTGAGCTTGGCACATCCCACTGAG
TGGAGTACTGTGCACTGGAACTTTTTTAATGGTGATCCTGCATGGCGGAGCTACTGTTGCTGTTGCTGAG
GATGTGGGATAGGCGGAGACAGTGGTCGGAAGACTTTGAGGCCCCTCGTTGATGGTCACGTGTAGTGGCA
GATAATCCAGCATGCCAGAATTCTGTGAGTCGGTCTCCGAAGTGCGGCGCTGCTGCTTAATGACGGGCTC
CGTTTCGAGATCATTTTGTGCTTCCAGTTCTTGAGTCCGCTTCTCATCGTCCTCGCAGTCGCCCTCTGTT
TCGTCA
