[The description below was written by a language model from this plasmid's Addgene catalogue record.]
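Description:
KHBD00615 is a Gateway entry clone built in the pDONR221 backbone (Invitrogen), carrying the open reading frame of the Drosophila melanogaster gene CG15889, also known as Ravus (FBgn0038128). The insert is recorded as 1077 bp in a backbone of 2536 bp without insert. The plasmid is maintained in E. coli as a high-copy vector under kanamycin selection. No feature table accompanies the record, so the origin of replication and the exact recombination sites are not listed. As a general matter, a clone made by Gateway recombination into a pDONR vector has its insert flanked by attL sites, which are the substrates for a later LR reaction. M13 forward and reverse priming sites on either side of the insert are given as the sequencing primers.

The record states that there is no promoter, which fits the role of an entry clone: it is a shuttle and storage form of the ORF, not an expression construct. Expression depends on transferring the ORF by recombination into a destination vector that supplies the promoter and any fusion partners. The depositor notes that the ORFs in this collection were cloned open-ended, without a stop codon. This allows in-frame C-terminal fusions to tags or domains encoded by the destination vector, while N-terminal fusions also remain possible.

The associated publication concerns automated screening of protein–DNA interactions at Drosophila regulatory elements. This suggests the clone belongs to an ORF collection assembled for that kind of screening, although the record does not specify the destination vectors or the assay format used for this particular clone.
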