Addgene plasmid #39690: KHBD00615
Depositing lab: Bart Deplancke. Depositing organization: Swiss Federal Institute of Technology (EPFL). Publication: Automated protein-DNA interaction screening of Drosophila regulatory elements. Korneel Hens, Jean-Daniel Feuz, Alina Isakova, Antonina Lagovitina, Andreas Massouras, Julien Bryois, Patrick Callaerts, Susan E. Celniker, Bart Deplancke. Nat Methods. 2011 Oct 30;8(12):1065-70. 10.1038/nmeth.1763 PubMed 22037703.
Backbone
  Vector backbone: pDONR221
  Backbone manufacturer: Invitrogen
  Backbone size w/o insert (bp): 2536
  Vector type: Gateway DONR vector
Growth in bacteria
  Bacterial resistance: Kanamycin, 50 μg/mL
  Growth temperature: 37°C
  Growth strain: DH5alpha
  Copy number: High Copy
Gene/Insert
  Gene/Insert name: CG15889 (alt names: FBgn0038128; Ravus)
  Species: D. melanogaster (fly)
  Insert size (bp): 1077
  Entrez Gene: Ravus (a.k.a. Dmel_CG15889, CG15889, Dmel\CG15889)
  Promoter: none
  Cloning method: Gateway Cloning
  Sequencing primers: 5′ M13-F20; 3′ M13R
Terms and licenses: Academic/Nonprofit Terms; Industry Terms: Not Available to Industry
Depositor comments: Please note that the ORFs in this collection were cloned open-ended (without a stop codon).
How to cite: KHBD00615 was a gift from Bart Deplancke (Addgene plasmid # 39690 ; http://n2t.net/addgene:39690 ; RRID:Addgene_39690)
